Addgene plasmid #40122: pEG795
Depositing lab: Geraldine Seydoux. Depositing organization: Johns Hopkins University and School of Medicine. Publication: Regulation of the MEX-5 gradient by a spatially segregated kinase/phosphatase cycle. Griffin EE, Odde DJ, Seydoux G. Cell. 2011 Sep 16;146(6):955-68. 10.1016/j.cell.2011.08.012 PubMed 21925318.
Backbone
  Vector backbone: pDONR P2RP3
  Backbone manufacturer: Invitrogen
  Backbone size w/o insert (bp): 4773
  Vector type: Gateway Donor vector
Growth in bacteria
  Bacterial resistance: Kanamycin, 50 μg/mL
  Growth temperature: 37°C
  Growth strain: DH5alpha
  Copy number: Unknown
Gene/Insert
  Gene/Insert name: Mex-5 (ATG through 648 bp of 3'UTR) (RNAi resistant exon 2) (alt name: Mex-5)
  Species: C. elegans (nematode)
  Mutation: Exon 2 recoded to be RNAi-resistant
  GenBank ID: NM_070165.4 NP_502566.1
  Entrez Gene: mex-5 (a.k.a. CELE_W02A2.7)
  Cloning method: Gateway Cloning
  Sequencing primers: 5′ M13-F20; 3′ T7
Terms and licenses: Academic/Nonprofit Terms; Industry Terms: Not Available to Industry
Depositor comments: A MEX-5 genomic fragment from the start ATG through 648 bp of 3'UTR was cloned into pDONRP2RP3. Exon 2 of mex-5 was recoded to be RNAi-resistant (Gen-Script) so as to allow depletion of endogenous MEX-5/6 without depletion of the transgene. Alternate plasmid name: pDONR P2RP3+MEX-5 genomic(RNAI res exon 2) + 3’UTR
How to cite: pEG795 was a gift from Geraldine Seydoux (Addgene plasmid # 40122 ; http://n2t.net/addgene:40122 ; RRID:Addgene_40122)
