[The description below was written by a language model from this plasmid's Addgene catalogue record.]
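Description:
pEG795 is a Gateway entry-type clone built in the Invitrogen pDONR P2RP3 donor backbone (about 4.8 kb without insert), the vector used to create the third-position (3′) element in MultiSite Gateway assemblies. It is propagated in E. coli under kanamycin selection. The record does not state the copy number, and no feature table is provided, so details such as the origin of replication and the exact flanking recombination sites are not documented here. From the general design of this backbone, the insert would be flanked by att sites that allow it to be recombined, together with first- and second-position entry clones, into a destination vector.

The insert is a Caenorhabditis elegans mex-5 genomic fragment running from the start ATG through 648 bp of the 3′UTR, so it carries the gene's own introns and 3′ regulatory sequence but no promoter. Any promoter or N-terminal tag would have to be supplied by the upstream modules of a MultiSite assembly, and the record does not say which ones were used. Exon 2 has been synthetically recoded to be RNAi-resistant, altering the nucleotide sequence so that RNAi directed against the corresponding endogenous sequence does not target the transgene.

According to the depositor's comments, this allows endogenous MEX-5/MEX-6 to be depleted while expression from the transgene is spared. The plasmid therefore serves as a building block for worm transgenes in which MEX-5 function can be studied without the endogenous protein. It was deposited in connection with work on how the MEX-5 gradient is regulated by a spatially segregated kinase/phosphatase cycle.
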