>Addgene plasmid #40122 | pEG795 | addgene partial sequence | sequence record 52886 | T7 5'-TAATACGACTCACTATAGGG-3'
AATAATGATTTTATTTTGACTGATAGTGACCTGTTCGTTGCAACAAATTGATAAGCAATGCTTTTTTATA
ATGCCAACTTTGTATAATAAAGTTGGAAGATTCTCTATCATTCAGTGAACTATTTTTTTGTTTATCGTGA
ATCTTCTCTATCAATTCCATAAAAAACCATCCGTCAATTATGTATAATCTTTGCACCATTTATTGGAGTT
TGAACAATCTCTATGGAAGAACTCTTTGGGCGGTGGGGAGATGGAAAAATTGAGGAAGGGGAAAGAAAAA
TAAACTATATATATTGTCAGCCGATCAAGGGCCGACATGCTAGATAGTATTTGAGGGTAAGAGGTGGGAG
GAGGCTGGATGTCAACATTCTATATTAGATTATGTTGGGTGGACTCACAAAGTGATTTGGGGCCAGGAAT
GGTGAAATGGTAAACAATTGGGGTGGGATTTGATAAAAAAAACATATTGGGAATAAAATCCGGATAAAGA
TAAATTTTGCTATGTGGGAAAATCGGGTAAAAAGGCACAAGAAAGCTGGTAAAAATGTTGTTGAAAAGCT
GAGACCTGATTACTTCGAAATTAGTAGAGTATGAAAATTTAGATGATTTTGATTAGAGGTTTGTGTGATT
GGGTGGTCAAAGCTTGAATGAATTTGTAAAAAAAAGTTGTGTAGAGGAAAAAGAGAGGGCGGTATGTACA
GACAATAGTACATGAAAAAGCAATTTCGTGTGGTAACATACAACCTAATAGTGTCCTCTTAGTCCGAGAT
TTTCCTCAGATGTCCACTTCGTGCTGAGAGATGTGCGACGCT
