>Addgene plasmid #40122 | pEG795 | addgene partial sequence | sequence record 53418 | M13-F20 5'-TGTAAAACGACGGCCAGT-3'
TTCTACAGGTCACTAATACCATCTAAGTAGTTGGTTCATAGTGACTGCATATGTTGTGTTTTACAGTATT
ATGTAGTCTGTTTTTTATGCAAAATCTAATTTAATATATTGATATTTATATCATTTTACGTTTCTCGTTC
AACTTTCTTGTACAAAGTGGAGATGAAAGCGGCATCAAATAGTGTCTCGTCGGCCGGAGGATCAGTGTCA
CCTACGACAACCCAGCCACCACTACCACCAGGGCAGTCGTCACATCCTCAAATCTACGATCAACAGGTAT
TCACAATCAACAAATGTTGATAATATTACAGTTATATTTTTCAGATGCAATATTACTTCGCTGCCGCGAT
GCCAAATCAGCCGATGGCAACATACGCGGCGCAGAACGGATCTTCTCAGCAATATGCGCCAGCTGCCCCA
TACTATCAGGATGCGAATGGACAATATGTTCAAGTTCCTGCCAACGGTTCTATGGCTCCCCAGCAACATA
TGATGGTGTCAGGACAGCCGTACCTTTATATGGCTCAGCCACAGCAAGGTGCGCAACAAGTGATGCAATC
GGGACAGCCTCAACTTATTTACTATCAACAGAGTATGGCTCCACAAGCTGCTCCAATGTATTTCCACCCA
ATGCAAGCAGCCCCAATGCTCCCAGAACAAATGGGAGTGATGCCGCATACGCAACCAGCTATCCCTCCGC
AGCAACAACCAAGACAGGTCGGAGTTGAGATCTCAAGCACGCGTACTGCACCTTTGACCTCAAGTACACC
ACTCCCAACATCTCTCGAATATGAGACTGTGCA
